>Addgene plasmid #50887 | pcDNA3.1 Flag YFP hNKCC1 W733C (NT507) | depositor full sequence | sequence record 76360 | Full Sequence
GCTAGCCCGGGCACGGCCGCCACCATGGGAGACTACAAAGACCATGACGGTGATTATAAAGATCACGACA
TCGACTACAAGGATGACGATGACAAGGGTGACCCTACCGTCAGCAAGGGCGAGGAGCTGTTCACCGGGGT
GGTGCCCATCCTGGTCGAGCTGGACGGCGACGTAAACGGCCACAAGTTCAGCGTGTCCGGCGAGGGCGAG
GGCGATGCCACCTACGGCAAGCTGACCCTGAAGTTCATCTGCACCACCGGCAAGCTGCCCGTGCCCTGGC
CCACCCTCGTGACCACCTTCGGCTACGGCCTGATGTGCTTCGCCCGCTACCCCGACCACATGAAGCAGCA
CGACTTCTTCAAGTCCGCCATGCCCGAAGGCTACGTCCAGGAGCGCACCATCTTCTTCAAGGACGACGGC
AACTACAAGACCCGCGCCGAGGTGAAGTTCGAGGGCGACACCCTGGTGAACCGCATCGAGCTGAAGGGCA
TCGACTTCAAGGAGGACGGCAACATCCTAGGGCACAAGCTGGAGTACAACTACAACAGCCACAACGTTTA
TATCATGGCCGACAAGCAGAAGAACGGCATCAAGGTGAACTTCAAGATCCGCCACAACATCGAGGACGGC
AGCGTGCAGCTCGCCGACCACTACCAGCAGAACACCCCCATCGGCGACGGCCCCGTGCTGCTGCCCGACA
ACCACTACCTGAGCTACCAGTCCAAACTGAGCAAAGACCCCAACGAGAAGCGCGATCACATGGTCCTGCT
GGAGTTCGTGACCGCCGCCGGGATCACTCTCGGCATGGACGAGCTCTACAAGGGTGACCTGGAGCCGAGG
CCCACGGCTCCTAGCTCCGGCGCGCCAGGCCTCGCCGGAGTCGGCGAAACGCCGAGCGCCGCTGCGCTGG
CCGCAGCCAGGGTGGAACTGCCCGGAACCGCTGTGCCCTCGGTGCCGGAGGATGCTGCGCCCGCGAGCCG
GGACGGGGGCGGGGTCCGCGATGAGGGACCAGCCGCCGCCGGTGACGGCCTGGGCAGACCCTTGGGGCCT
ACCCCGAGCCAGAGCCGTTTCCAGGTGGACCTCGTTTCCGAGAACGCAGGGCGGGCTGCTGCTGCGGCGG
CGGCGGCTGCTGCGGCCGCCGCCGCTGCTGGTGCCGGGGCGGGGGCCAAGCAGACTCCTGCCGACGGGGA
AGCCAGCGGCGAGAGCGAGCCAGCTAAAGGCAGCGAGGAAGCCAAAGGCCGCTTCCGCGTTAACTTCGTA
GATCCTGCTGCCAGCTCGTCCGCAGAAGATAGCCTGTCAGATGCCGCCGGGGTCGGAGTCGATGGACCCA
ACGTGAGCTTCCAGAACGGCGGGGACACGGTACTGAGCGAGGGCAGCAGCCTCCATTCCGGTGGCGGCGG
CGGCTCCGGCCACCACCAGCACTACTATTATGATACCCACACCAACACCTACTATCTGCGCACCTTCGGC
CACAACACAATGGACGCGGTACCCAGGATCGACCACTACCGGCACACAGCCGCGCAGCTCGGCGAGAAGC
TGCTCCGGCCTAGCCTGGCCGAGCTGCATGACGAGCTGGAAAAGGAACCTTTTGAGGATGGCTTTGCAAA
TGGGGAAGAAAGCACTCCAACACGTGATGCTGTGGTCACGTACACGGCCGAAAGTAAAGGAGTCGTGAAG
TTTGGCTGGATCAAGGGTGTACTAGTACGTTGTATGTTAAACATTTGGGGTGTGATGCTTTTCATTCGTC
TCTCATGGATTGTGGGACAAGCTGGAATTGGTCTATCAGTCCTTGTAATAATGATGGCTACTGTTGTGAC
AACTATCACAGGATTGTCCACTAGCGCCATCGCAACTAATGGATTTGTAAGGGGAGGCGGCGCATATTAT
TTAATATCTAGAAGTCTAGGGCCTGAATTTGGTGGTGCCATTGGTCTAATCTTCGCCTTTGCCAACGCTG
TTGCTGTTGCTATGTATGTGGTTGGATTTGCAGAAACCGTGGTGGAGTTGCTGAAAGAACATTCCATTCT
TATGATAGATGAAATCAATGACATCCGGATTATTGGAGCCATTACAGTCGTGATTCTTTTAGGTATCTCA
GTAGCCGGTATGGAGTGGGAAGCAAAAGCTCAGATTGTTCTTTTGGTGATCCTACTTCTTGCTATTGGTG
ATTTCGTCATAGGAACATTTATCCCACTCGAGAGCAAGAAGCCAAAAGGGTTTTTTGGCTATAAATCTGA
AATCTTTAATGAGAACTTTGGCCCCGATTTTCGAGAAGAAGAAACTTTCTTTTCTGTATTTGCCATCTTT
TTTCCTGCTGCAACTGGAATTCTGGCTGGCGCAAATATCTCAGGTGATCTTGCAGATCCTCAGTCAGCCA
TACCCAAAGGAACACTCCTAGCCATTTTAATTACTACATTGGTTTATGTAGGAATTGCCGTGTCTGTAGG
TTCTTGTGTCGTACGCGATGCCACTGGTAATGTTAATGACACTATCGTAACAGAGCTAACAAACTGTACT
AGCGCAGCCTGCAAATTAAACTTTGATTTTTCATCTTGTGAATCCAGTCCTTGTAGCTACGGCCTAATGA
ACAACTTTCAGGTAATGAGTATGGTGTCAGGATTTACACCACTAATTTCCGCGGGCATATTCTCTGCCAC
TCTTTCTAGCGCATTAGCATCCCTAGTGAGTGCTCCCAAGATATTTCAGGCCCTATGTAAAGACAACATC
TACCCCGCTTTCCAGATGTTTGCTAAAGGTTATGGGAAAAATAATGAGCCATTACGTGGCTACATCTTAA
CATTCTTAATTGCACTTGGATTCATCTTAATTGCCGAACTGAATGTTATTGCACCAATTATCTCAAACTT
CTTCCTTGCCAGCTATGCCCTCATCAATTTTTCAGTATTCCATGCTTCACTGGCAAAAAGCCCAGGATGG
CGACCGGCATTTAAATACTACAATATGTGGATCTCACTTCTTGGAGCAATTCTTTGTTGCATAGTAATGT
TCGTCATTAACTGGTGTGCTGCTTTGCTAACCTACGTGATAGTCCTTGGTCTCTATATTTATGTTACCTA
CAAAAAACCCGATGTGAATTGGGGATCCTCTACACAAGCCCTGACTTACCTCAATGCCCTGCAACATAGT
ATTAGGCTTTCTGGCGTGGAGGACCATGTGAAAAACTTTAGGCCACAGTGTCTTGTTATGACAGGAGCGC
CAAACTCACGGCCGGCCTTACTTCATCTTGTTCACGATTTCACAAAAAATGTTGGTTTGATGATCTGTGG
ACACGTACACATGGGACCACGCAGACAAGCCATGAAAGAAATGTCCATCGACCAAGCCAAATATCAGCGC
TGGCTTATTAAGAACAAAATGAAGGCTTTTTATGCACCAGTACATGCAGATGACCTCAGAGAAGGGGCCC
AATACTTGATGCAGGCTGCTGGCCTGGGCCGTATGAAGCCAAACACACTAGTCCTTGGATTTAAGAAAGA
TTGGTTGCAAGCAGATATGAGGGATGTGGATATGTACATAAACTTATTTCACGATGCTTTTGACATACAA
TATGGCGTAGTGGTTATTCGCCTAAAAGAAGGTCTGGATATTAGTCACCTGCAGGGACAAGAAGAATTAT
TGTCATCACAAGAGAAATCTCCTGGCACCAAGGATGTCGTAGTAAGTGTGGAATATAGTAAAAAGTCCGA
TTTAGATACTTCGAAACCCCTCAGTGAAAAACCAATTACCCATAAAGTCGAGGAAGAAGATGGCAAGACT
GCAACTCAACCACTGTTGAAAAAAGAATCCAAAGGCCCTATTGTGCCTTTGAATGTAGCTGACCAAAAGC
TTCTTGAAGCTAGTACACAGTTTCAGAAAAAACAAGGAAAGAATACTATTGATGTCTGGTGGCTTTTTGA
TGACGGAGGTCTGACCTTATTGATACCTTACCTTCTGACGACCAAGAAAAAATGGAAAGACTGTAAGATC
AGAGTATTCATTGGTGGAAAGATAAACAGAATAGACCATGACCGGAGAGCGATGGCTACTTTACTGAGCA
AGTTCAGAATCGATTTTTCTGACATCATGGTTCTAGGAGACATCAATACCAAACCAAAGAAAGAAAACAT
TATAGCTTTCGAGGAAATCATTGAGCCATACAGACTTCACGAAGATGATAAAGAGCAAGATATCGCAGAT
AAAATGAAAGAAGATGAACCCTGGCGAATAACAGATAATGAATTGGAGCTGTATAAGACCAAGACATACC
GGCAGATCAGGTTAAATGAGTTATTAAAGGAACATTCAAGCACAGCTAACATTATTGTGATGAGTTTACC
GGTCGCACGAAAGGGTGCCGTTTCTAGTGCTCTCTACATGGCATGGTTAGAAGCACTATCTAAGGATCTA
CCACCAATCCTACTAGTTCGTGGGAATCATCAGAGTGTCCTTACCTTCTATTCATAATTAATTAAGTTTA
AACCCGCTGATCAGCCTCGACTGTGCCTTCTAGTTGCCAGCCATCTGTTGTTTGCCCCTCCCCCGTGCCT
TCCTTGACCCTGGAAGGTGCCACTCCCACTGTCCTTTCCTAATAAAATGAGGAAATTGCATCGCATTGTC
TGAGTAGGTGTCATTCTATTCTGGGGGGTGGGGTGGGGCAGGACAGCAAGGGGGAGGATTGGGAAGACAA
TAGCAGGCATGCTGGGGATGCGGTGGGCTCTATGGCTTCTGAGGCGGAAAGAACCAGCTGGGGCTCTAGG
GGGTATCCCC
[124 nt withheld, positions 4771-4894]
C
[91 nt withheld, positions 4896-4986]
A
[49 nt withheld, positions 4988-5036]
CCTTTGACGTTGGAGTCCACGTTCTTT
[37 nt withheld, positions 5064-5100]
ACCCTATCTCGGTCTATTCTTTTGATTTATAAGGGATTTTGCCGATTTCGGCCTATTGGTTAAAAAATGA
GCTGATTTAACAAAAATTTAACGCGAATTAATTCTGTGGAATGTGTGTCAGTTAGGGTGTGGAAAGTCCC
CAGGCTCCCCAGCAGGCAGAAGTATGCAAAGCATGCATCTCAATTAGTCAGCAACCAGGTGTGGAAAGTC
CCCAGGCTCCCCAGCAGGCAGAAGTATGCAAAGCATGCATCTCAATTAGTCAGCAACCATAGTCCCGCCC
CTAACTCCGCCCATCCCGCCCCTAACTCCGCCCAGTTCCGCCCATTCTCCGCCCCATGGCTGACTAATTT
TTTTTATTTATGCAGAGGCCGAGGCCGCCTCTGCCTCTGAGCTATTCCAGAAGTAGTGAGGAGGCTTTTT
TGGAGGCCTAGGCTTTTGCAAAAAGCTCCCGGGAGCTTGTATATCCATTTTCGGATCTGATCAAGAGACA
GGATGAGGATCGTTTCGCATGATTGAACAAGATGGATTGCACGCAGGTTCTCCGGCCGCTTGGGTGGAGA
GGCTATTCGGCTATGACTGGGCACAACAGACAATCGGCTGCTCTGATGCCGCCGTGTTCCGGCTGTCAGC
GCAGGGGCGCCCGGTTCTTTTTGTCAAGACCGACCTGTCCGGTGCCCTGAATGAACTGCAGGACGAGGCA
GCGCGGCTATCGTGGCTGGCCACGACGGGCGTTCCTTGCGCAGCTGTGCTCGACGTTGTCACTGAAGCGG
GAAGGGACTGGCTGCTATTGGGCGAAGTGCCGGGGCAGGATCTCCTGTCATCTCACCTTGCTCCTGCCGA
GAAAGTATCCATCATGGCTGATGCAATGCGGCGGCTGCATACGCTTGATCCGGCTACCTGCCCATTCGAC
CACCAAGCGAAACATCGCATCGAGCGAGCACGTACTCGGATGGAAGCCGGTCTTGTCGATCAGGATGATC
TGGACGAAGAGCATCAGGGGCTCGCGCCAGCCGAACTGTTCGCCAGGCTCAAGGCGCGCATGCCCGACGG
CGAGGATCTCGTCGTGACCCATGGCGATGCCTGCTTGCCGAATATCATGGTGGAAAATGGCCGCTTTTCT
GGATTCATCGACTGTGGCCGGCTGGGTGTGGCGGACCGCTATCAGGACATAGCGTTGGCTACCCGTGATA
TTGCTGAAGAGCTTGGCGGCGAATGGGCTGACCGCTTCCTCGTGCTTTACGGTATCGCCGCTCCCGATTC
GCAGCGCATCGCCTTCTATCGCCTTCTTGACGAGTTCTTCTGAGCGGGACTCTGGGGTTCGAAATGACCG
ACCAAGCGACGCCCAACCTGCCATCACGAGATTTCGATTCCACCGCCGCCTTCTATGAAAGGTTGGGCTT
CGGAATCGTTTTCCGGGACGCCGGCTGGATGATCCTCCAGCGCGGGGATCTCATGCTGGAGTTCTTCGCC
CACCCCAACTTGTTTATTGCAGCTTATAATGGTTACAAATAAAGCAATAGCATCACAAATTTCACAAATA
AAGCATTTTTTTCACTGCATTCTAGTTGTGGTTTGTCCAAACTCATCAATGTATCTTATCATGTCTGTAT
ACCGTCGACCTCTAGCTAGAGCTTGGCGTAATCATGGTCATAGCTGTTTCCTGTGTGAAATTGTTATCCG
CTCACAATTCCACACAACATACGAGCCGGAAGCATAAAGTGTAAAGCCTGGGGTGCCTAATGAGTGAGCT
AACTCACATTAATTGCGTTGCGCTCACTGCCCGCTTTCCAGTCGGGAAACCTGTCGTGCCAGCTGCATTA
ATGAATCGGCCAACGCGCGGGGAGAGGCGGTTTGCGTATTGGGCGCTCTTCCGCTTCCTCGCTCACTGAC
TCGCTGCGCTCGGTCGTTCGGCTGCGGCGAGCGGTATCAGCTCACTCAAAGGCGGTAATACGGTTATCCA
CAGAATCAGGGGATAACGCAGGAAAGAACATGTGAGCAAAAGGCCAGCAAAAGGCCAGGAACCGTAAAAA
GGCCGCGTTGCTGGCGTTTTTCCATAGGCTCCGCCCCCCTGACGAGCATCACAAAAATCGACGCTCAAGT
CAGAGGTGGCGAAACCCGACAGGACTATAAAGATACCAGGCGTTTCCCCCTGGAAGCTCCCTCGTGCGCT
CTCCTGTTCCGACCCTGCCGCTTACCGGATACCTGTCCGCCTTTCTCCCTTCGGGAAGCGTGGCGCTTTC
TCATAGCTCACGCTGTAGGTATCTCAGTTCGGTGTAGGTCGTTCGCTCCAAGCTGGGCTGTGTGCACGAA
CCCCCCGTTCAGCCCGACCGCTGCGCCTTATCCGGTAACTATCGTCTTGAGTCCAACCCGGTAAGACACG
ACTTATCGCCACTGGCAGCAGCCACTGGTAACAGGATTAGCAGAGCGAGGTATGTAGGCGGTGCTACAGA
GTTCTTGAAGTGGTGGCCTAACTACGGCTACACTAGAAGAACAGTATTTGGTATCTGCGCTCTGCTGAAG
CCAGTTACCTTCGGAAAAAGAGTTGGTAGCTCTTGATCCGGCAAACAAACCACCGCTGGTAGCGGTTTTT
TTGTTTGCAAGCAGCAGATTACGCGCAGAAAAAAAGGATCTCAAGAAGATCCTTTGATCTTTTCTACGGG
GTCTGACGCTCAGTGGAACGAAAACTCACGTTAAGGGATTTTGGTCATGAGATTATCAAAAAGGATCTTC
ACCTAGATCCTTTTAAATTAAAAATGAAGTTTTAAATCAATCTAAAGTATATATGAGTAAACTTGGTCTG
ACAGTTACCAATGCTTAATCAGTGAGGCACCTATCTCAGCGATCTGTCTATTTCGTTCATCCATAGTTGC
CTGACTCCCCGTCGTGTAGATAACTACGATACGGGAGGGCTTACCATCTGGCCCCAGTGCTGCAATGATA
CCGCGAGACCCACGCTCACCGGCTCCAGATTTATCAGCAATAAACCAGCCAGCCGGAAGGGCCGAGCGCA
GAAGTGGTCCTGCAACTTTATCCGCCTCCATCCAGTCTATTAATTGTTGCCGGGAAGCTAGAGTAAGTAG
TTCGCCAGTTAATAGTTTGCGCAACGTTGTTGCCATTGCTACAGGCATCGTGGTGTCACGCTCGTCGTTT
GGTATGGCTTCATTCAGCTCCGGTTCCCAACGATCAAGGCGAGTTACATGATCCCCCATGTTGTGCAAAA
AAGCGGTTAGCTCCTTCGGTCCTCCGATCGTTGTCAGAAGTAAGTTGGCCGCAGTGTTATCACTCATGGT
TATGGCAGCACTGCATAATTCTCTTACTGTCATGCCATCCGTAAGATGCTTTTCTGTGACTGGTGAGTAC
TCAACCAAGTCATTCTGAGAATAGTGTATGCGGCGACCGAGTTGCTCTTGCCCGGCGTCAATACGGGATA
ATACCGCGCCACATAGCAGAACTTTAAAAGTGCTCATCATTGGAAAACGTTCTTCGGGGCGAAAACTCTC
AAGGATCTTACCGCTGTTGAGATCCAGTTCGATGTAACCCACTCGTGCACCCAACTGATCTTCAGCATCT
TTTACTTTCACCAGCGTTTCTGGGTGAGCAAAAACAGGAAGGCAAAATGCCGCAAAAAAGGGAATAAGGG
CGACACGGAAATGTTGAATACTCATACTCTTCCTTTTTCAATATTATTGAAGCATTTATCAGGGTTATTG
TCTCATGAGCGGATACATATTTGAATGTATTTAGAAAAATAAACAAATAGGGGTTCCGCGCACATTTCCC
CGAAAAGTGCCACCTGACGTCGACGGATCGGGAGATCTCCCGATCCCCTATGGTGCACTCTCAGTACAAT
CTGCTCTGATGCCGCATAGTTAAGCCAGTATCTGCTCCCTGCTTGTGTGTTGGAGGTCGCTGAGTAGTGC
GCGAGCAAAATTTAAGCTACAACAAGGCAAGGCTTGACCGACAATTGCATGAAGAATCTGCTTAGGGTTA
GGCGTTTTGCGCTGCTTCGCGATGTACGGGCCAGATATACGCGTTGACATTGATTATTGACTAGTTATTA
ATAGTAATCAATTACGGGGTCATTAGTTCATAGCCCATATATGGAGTTCCGCGTTACATAACTTACGGTA
AATGGCCCGCCTGGCTGACCGCCCAACGACCCCCGCCCATTGACGTCAATAATGACGTATGTTCCCATAG
TAACGCCAATAGGGACTTTCCATTGACGTCAATGGGTGGAGTATTTACGGTAAACTGCCCACTTGGCAGT
ACATCAAGTGTATCATATGCCAAGTACGCCCCCTATTGACGTCAATGACGGTAAATGGCCCGCCTGGCAT
TATGCCCAGTACATGACCTTATGGGACTTTCCTACTTGGCAGTACATCTACGTATTAGTCATCGCTATTA
CCATGGTGATGCGGTTTTGGCAGTACATCAATGGGCGTGGATAGCGGTTTGACTCACGGGGATTTCCAAG
TCTCCACCCCATTGACGTCAATGGGAGTTTGTTTTGGCACCAAAATCAACGGGACTTTCCAAAATGTCGT
AACAACTCCGCCCCATTGACGCAAATGGGCGGTAGGCGTGTACGGTGGGAGGTCTATATAAGCAGAGCTC
TCTGGCTAACTAGAGAACCCACTGCTTACTGGCTTATCGAAATTAATACGACTCACTATAGGGAGACCCA
AGCTG
Features (pLannotate 1.2.2; 22 found; start..end, strand, type, name):
     31..96      +  CDS            3xFLAG: three tandem FLAG® epitope tags, followed by an enterokinase cleavage site
    109..822     +  CDS            mCitrine: mCitrine is a basic (constitutively fluorescent) yellow fluorescent protein published in 2001, derived from Aequorea victoria.
    829..4464    +  CDS            SLC12A2: S12A2_HUMAN - Also known as NKCC1. Experimental evidence at protein level: Swiss-Prot protein existence level 1. Cation-chloride cotransporter which mediates the electroneutral transport of chloride, potassium and/or sodium ions across the membrane. Plays a vital role in the regulation of ionic balance and cell volume. From Homo sapiens (Human).
   4501..4725    +  polyA_signal   bGH poly(A) signal: bovine growth hormone polyadenylation signal
   4729..4750    +  promoter       SV40 promoter (fragment): SV40 enhancer and early promoter
   4771..5199    +  rep_origin     f1 ori (sequence partly withheld): f1 bacteriophage origin of replication; arrow indicates direction of (+) strand synthesis
   5213..5542    +  promoter       SV40 promoter: SV40 enhancer and early promoter
   5609..6400    +  CDS            neo: KKA2_KLEPN - Also known as kan, nptII. Experimental evidence at protein level: Swiss-Prot protein existence level 1. Resistance to kanamycin, neomycin, paromomycin, ribostamycin, butirosin and gentamicin B. From Klebsiella pneumoniae.
   6424..6582    +  CDS            ble (fragment): BLE_KLEPN - Experimental evidence at protein level: Swiss-Prot protein existence level 1. Binding protein with a strong affinity to the bleomycin family of antibiotics. Binds to CL990; an antimitotic-antibiotic compound. From Klebsiella pneumoniae.
   6577..6698    +  polyA_signal   SV40 poly(A) signal: SV40 polyadenylation signal
   6771..6787    -  protein_bind   lac operator: The lac repressor binds to the lac operator to inhibit transcription in E. coli. This inhibition can be relieved by adding lactose or isopropyl-β-D-thiogalactopyranoside (IPTG). lac repressor encoded by lacI
   6795..6825    -  promoter       lac promoter: promoter for the E. coli lac operon
   6840..6861    -  protein_bind   CAP binding site: CAP binding activates transcription in the presence of cAMP. E. coli catabolite activator protein
   6874..6966    -  CDS            lacI (fragment): lac repressor; lacI; The lac repressor binds to the lac operator to inhibit transcription in E. coli. This inhibition can be relieved by adding lactose or isopropyl-β-D-thiogalactopyranoside (IPTG).
   7149..7734    -  rep_origin     ori: high-copy-number ColE1/pMB1/pBR322/pUC origin of replication
   7905..8765    -  CDS            AmpR: β-lactamase; bla; confers resistance to ampicillin, carbenicillin, and related antibiotics
   8766..8870    -  promoter       AmpR promoter: bla
   8929..8981    -  misc_feature   bom (fragment): basis of mobility region from pBR322
   9136..9515    +  enhancer       CMV enhancer: human cytomegalovirus immediate early enhancer
   9516..9719    +  promoter       CMV promoter: human cytomegalovirus (CMV) immediate early promoter
   9715..9748    +  LTR            5' LTR (truncated) (fragment): truncated 5' long terminal repeat (LTR) from HIV-1
   9764..9782    +  promoter       T7 promoter: promoter for bacteriophage T7 RNA polymerase
