[The description below was written by a language model from this plasmid's Addgene catalogue record, the feature table of its GenBank file and pLannotate feature annotations shown in this document.]
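Description:
pcDNA3.1 Flag YFP hNKCC1 W733C (NT507) is a mammalian expression plasmid of about 9.8 kb built on the pcDNA3.1 neo backbone. It carries a synthetic cDNA for the human Na-K-Cl cotransporter NKCC1 (SLC12A2), redesigned to include convenient restriction sites and bearing a tryptophan-to-cysteine substitution at residue 733. The mutant was derived from the corresponding wild-type construct (NT17). Transcription is driven by the CMV immediate-early enhancer and promoter and terminated by the bovine growth hormone polyadenylation signal. A T7 promoter sits just upstream of the open reading frame. The coding region begins with a 3xFLAG epitope, which includes an enterokinase cleavage site, followed by a yellow fluorescent protein that the sequence annotation identifies as mCitrine, and then the NKCC1 sequence. The transporter is therefore made as a single N-terminally tagged fusion that can be detected or purified through FLAG and visualised by fluorescence. The insert was cloned between NheI and PmeI sites, both of which are retained.

In bacteria the plasmid replicates from a high-copy ColE1/pUC-type origin and is selected with ampicillin through the β-lactamase gene; an f1 origin is also present. For mammalian cells, an SV40 early promoter drives a neomycin phosphotransferase cassette ending in the SV40 polyadenylation signal, which allows G418 selection of stable transfectants. Short annotated fragments (ble, lacI, bom, an HIV-1 LTR match) appear to be backbone remnants or incidental hits rather than functional elements. The record does not state the purpose of the W733C change. The separate GenBank entry covers only 907 bp and has no annotated features.
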