Addgene plasmid #50887: pcDNA3.1 Flag YFP hNKCC1 W733C (NT507)
Purpose: Expresses human NKCC1 W733C mutant with an N-terminal 3xFLAG-YFP tag in mammalian cells. cDNA is synthetic, containing convenient restriction sites.
Depositing lab: Biff Forbush. Depositing organization: Yale University.
Backbone
  Vector backbone: pcDNA 3.1 neo
  Backbone manufacturer: Life Technologies
  Backbone size w/o insert (bp): 5316
  Vector type: Mammalian Expression
  Selectable markers: Neomycin (select with G418)
Growth in bacteria
  Bacterial resistance: Ampicillin, 100 μg/mL
  Growth temperature: 37°C
  Growth strain: DH5alpha
  Copy number: High Copy
Gene/Insert
  Gene/Insert name: human NKCC1 (synthetic) (alt names: Slc12A2 (synthetic); Na-K-Cl cotransporter)
  Species: H. sapiens (human), Synthetic
  Insert size (bp): 4479
  Mutation: W733C in hNKCC1 in NT17
  Entrez Gene: SLC12A2 (a.k.a. BSC, BSC-2, BSC2, CCC1, KILQS, NKCC1, PPP1R141)
  Promoter: CMV
  Tag / fusion protein: 3x Flag (N terminal on insert); YFP (N terminal on insert)
  Cloning method: Restriction Enzyme; 5′ cloning site NheI (not destroyed); 3′ cloning site PmeI (not destroyed)
  Sequencing primers: 5′ CMV-F; 3′ BGH-rev
Terms and licenses: Academic/Nonprofit Terms; Industry Terms: Not Available to Industry
Depositor comments: Plasmid constructed from pcDNA3.1 Flag YFP hNKCC1 WT (NT17). See Addgene plasmid# 49085 (http://www.addgene.org/49085/) for plasmid map of wild-type construct.
How to cite: pcDNA3.1 Flag YFP hNKCC1 W733C (NT507) was a gift from Biff Forbush (Addgene plasmid # 50887 ; http://n2t.net/addgene:50887 ; RRID:Addgene_50887)
