LOCUS       Exported 907 bp ds-DNA linear SYN 14-JUL-2021
DEFINITION  Expresses human NKCC1 W733C mutant with an N-terminal 3xFLAG-YFP tag
            in mammalian cells. cDNA is synthetic, containing convenient
            restriction sites..
ACCESSION   .
VERSION     .
KEYWORDS    pcDNA3.1 Flag YFP hNKCC1 W733C (NT507)
SOURCE      synthetic DNA construct
  ORGANISM  synthetic DNA construct
REFERENCE   1 (bases 1 to 907)
  TITLE     Forbush Lab human NKCC1 NT clones
  JOURNAL   Unpublished
REFERENCE   2 (bases 1 to 907)
  AUTHORS   .
  TITLE     Direct Submission
  JOURNAL   Exported Jul 14, 2021 from SnapGene Server 1.1.58
            http://www.snapgene.com
FEATURES             Location/Qualifiers
     source          1..907
                     /organism="synthetic DNA construct"
                     /mol_type="other DNA"
ORIGIN
        1 tgtccacaga tcatcaaacc aacatttttt gtgaaatcgt gaacaagatg aagtaaggcc
       61 ggccgtgagt ttggcgctcc tgtcataaca agacactgtg gcctaaagtt tttcacatgg
      121 tcctccacgc cagaaagcct aatactatgt tgcagggcat tgaggtaagt cagggcttgt
      181 gtagaggatc cccaattcac atcgggtttt ttgtaggtaa cataaatata gagaccaagg
      241 actatcacgt aggttagcaa agcagcacac cagttaatga cgaacattac tatgcaacaa
      301 agaattgctc caagaagtga gatccacata ttgtagtatt taaatgccgg tcgccatcct
      361 gggctttttg ccagtgaagc atggaatact gaaaaattga tgagggcata gctggcaagg
      421 aagaagtttg agataattgg tgcaataaca ttcagttcgg caattaagat gaatccaagt
      481 gcaattaaga atgttaagat gtagccacgt aatggctcat tatttttccc ataaccttta
      541 gcaaacatct ggaaagcggg gtagatgttg tctttacata gggcctgaaa tatcttggga
      601 gcactcacta gggatgctaa tgcgctagaa agagtggcag agaatatgcc cgcggaaatt
      661 agtggtgtaa atcctgacac catactcatt acctgaaagt tgttcattag gccgtagcta
      721 caaggactgg attcacaaga tgaaaaatca aagtttaatt tgcaggctgc gctagtacag
      781 tttgttagct ctgttacgat agtgtcatta acattaccag tggcatcgcg tacgacacaa
      841 gaacctacag acacggcaat tcctacataa accaatgtag taattaaaat ggctaggagt
      901 gttcctt
//
