>Addgene plasmid #50887 | pcDNA3.1 Flag YFP hNKCC1 W733C (NT507) | addgene partial sequence | sequence record 79795 | CMV-F (5'-CGCAAATGGGCGGTAGGCGTG-3')
CTATATAAGCAGAGCTCTCTGGCTAACTAGAGAACCCACTGCTTACTGGCTTATCGAAATTAATACGACT
CACTATAGGGAGACCCAAGCTGGCTAGCCCGGGCACGGCCGCCACCATGGGAGACTACAAAGACCATGAC
GGTGATTATAAAGATCACGACATCGACTACAAGGATGACGATGACAAGGGTGACCCTACCGTCAGCAAGG
GCGAGGAGCTGTTCACCGGGGTGGTGCCCATCCTGGTCGAGCTGGACGGCGACGTAAACGGCCACAAGTT
CAGCGTGTCCGGCGAGGGCGAGGGCGATGCCACCTACGGCAAGCTGACCCTGAAGTTCATCTGCACCACC
GGCAAGCTGCCCGTGCCCTGGCCCACCCTCGTGACCACCTTCGGCTACGGCCTGATGTGCTTCGCCCGCT
ACCCCGACCACATGAAGCAGCACGACTTCTTCAAGTCCGCCATGCCCGAAGGCTACGTCCAGGAGCGCAC
CATCTTCTTCAAGGACGACGGCAACTACAAGACCCGCGCCGAGGTGAAGTTCGAGGGCGACACCCTGGTG
AACCGCATCGAGCTGAAGGGCATCGACTTCAAGGAGGACGGCAACATCCTAGGGCACAAGCTGGAGTACA
ACTACAACAGCCACAACGTTTATATCATGGCCGACAAGCAGAAGAACGGCATCAAGGTGAACTTCAAGAT
CCGCCACAACATCGAGGACGGCAGCGTGCAGCTCGCCGACCACTACCAGCAGAACACCCCCATCGGCGAC
GGCCCCGTGCTGCTGCCCGACAACCACTACCTGAGCTACCAGTCCAAACTGAGCAAAGACCCCAACGAGA
AGCGCGATCACATGGTCCTGCTGGAGTTCGTGACCGCCGCCGGGATCACTCTCGGCATGGACGAGCTCTA
CAAGGGTGACCTGGAGCCGAGGCCCACGGCTCCTAGCTCCGGCGCGCCAGGCCTCGCCGGAGTCGGCGAA
ACGCCGAGCGCCGC
